Addgene plasmid #43207: I-TTCA
Depositing lab: Chad Cowan & Kiran Musunuru. Depositing organization: Harvard University. Publication: A TALEN Genome-Editing System for Generating Human Stem Cell-Based Disease Models. Ding Q, Lee YK, Schaefer EA, Peters DT, Veres A, Kim K, Kuperwasser N, Motola DL, Meissner TB, Hendriks WT, Trevisan M, Gupta RM, Moisan A, Banks E, Friesen M, Schinzel RT, Xia F, Tang A, Xia Y, Figueroa E, Wann A, Ahfeldt T, Daheron L, Zhang F, Rubin LL, Peng LF, Chung RT, Musunuru K, Cowan CA. Cell Stem Cell. 2012 Dec 12. pii: S1934-5909(12)00645-5. doi: 10.1016/j.stem.2012.11.011. PubMed 23246482.
Backbone
  Vector backbone: pCRII-TOPO
  Backbone manufacturer: Invitrogen
  Backbone size w/o insert (bp): 3973
  Vector type: Bacterial Cloning
Growth in bacteria
  Bacterial resistance: Ampicillin and Kanamycin, 100 & 50 μg/mL
  Growth temperature: 37°C
  Growth strain: Top10
  Copy number: High Copy
Gene/Insert
  Gene/Insert name: I-TTCA
  Species: Synthetic
  Insert size (bp): 424
  Cloning method: TOPO Cloning
  Sequencing primers: 5′ T7; 3′ M13-rev
Terms and licenses: Academic/Nonprofit Terms; Industry Terms: Not Available to Industry
How to cite: I-TTCA was a gift from Chad Cowan & Kiran Musunuru (Addgene plasmid # 43207 ; http://n2t.net/addgene:43207 ; RRID:Addgene_43207)
