[The description below was written by a language model from this plasmid's Addgene catalogue record.]
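Description:
I-TTCA is a bacterial cloning plasmid built on the commercial pCRII-TOPO backbone (about 4.0 kb without insert), into which a 424 bp synthetic fragment was introduced by TOPO cloning. It is a high-copy plasmid maintained in E. coli, and the record lists both ampicillin and kanamycin resistance, consistent with the dual-marker design of this backbone. No feature table is provided, so the positions of the origin of replication, the resistance genes and other backbone elements are not documented here. The listed sequencing primers (T7 on the 5′ side and M13 reverse on the 3′ side) indicate that the insert lies in the standard cloning site flanked by those primer sites.

The record describes the insert only by its name and as synthetic. It does not state a promoter, tag or reporter, and the vector type is cloning rather than expression, so the plasmid appears to serve as a storage and source vector for a DNA module, not as a construct expressed in cells. It was deposited with a study describing a TALEN genome-editing system for generating human stem cell-based disease models. In that context, the name plausibly denotes a pre-assembled block of four TALE repeats recognising the bases T, T, C and A, with the "I" prefix marking its position in an ordered assembly, and the insert size is roughly what four repeat units would occupy. This interpretation is inferred from the name and the publication, since the record does not state it. The plasmid would then be one member of a library of repeat modules used to build custom TALE nuclease arrays.
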