>Addgene plasmid #43207 | I-TTCA | depositor partial sequence | sequence record 58472 | I-TTCA sequence 424 bps
CGTCTCCTGACCCCAGAGCAGGTCGTGGCCATTGCCTCGAATGGAGGGGGCAAACAGGCGTTGGAAACCG
TACAACGATTGCTGCCGGTGCTGTGCCAAGCGCACGGACTCACCCCAGAGCAGGTCGTGGCCATTGCCTC
GAATGGAGGGGGCAAACAGGCGTTGGAAACCGTACAACGATTGCTGCCGGTGCTGTGCCAAGCGCACGGC
CTCACCCCAGAGCAGGTCGTGGCGATCGCAAGCCACGACGGAGGAAAGCAAGCCTTGGAAACAGTACAGA
GGCTGTTGCCTGTGCTGTGCCAAGCGCACGGATTAACCCCAGAGCAGGTCGTGGCAATCGCCTCCAACAT
TGGCGGGAAACAGGCACTCGAGACTGTCCAGCGCCTGCTTCCCGTGCTGTGCCAAGCGCACGGCTTAAGA
GACG
