>Addgene plasmid #43207 | I-TTCA | addgene partial sequence | sequence record 61996 | M13-F20 5'-TGTAAAACGACGGCCAGT-3'
GGCGAATTGGGCCCTCTAGATGCATGCTCGAGCGGCCGCCAGTGTGATGGATATCTGCAGAATTCGCCCT
TATATAGATGCCGTCCTAGCGCGTCTCCTGACCCCAGAGCAGGTCGTGGCCATTGCCTCGAATGGAGGGG
GCAAACAGGCGTTGGAAACCGTACAACGATTGCTGCCGGTGCTGTGCCAAGCGCACGGACTCACCCCAGA
GCAGGTCGTGGCCATTGCCTCGAATGGAGGGGGCAAACAGGCGTTGGAAACCGTACAACGATTGCTGCCG
GTGCTGTGCCAAGCGCACGGCCTCACCCCAGAGCAGGTCGTGGCGATCGCAAGCCACGACGGAGGAAAGC
AAGCCTTGGAAACAGTACAGAGGCTGTTGCCTGTGCTGTGCCAAGCGCACGGATTAACCCCAGAGCAGGT
CGTGGCAATCGCCTCCAACATTGGCGGGAAACAGGCACTCGAGACTGTCCAGCGCCTGCTTCCCGTGCTG
TGCCAAGCGCACGGCTTAAGAGACGTGGGCACAGGAAAGATACTTAAGGGCGAATTCCAGCACACTGGCG
GCCGTTACTAGTGGATCCGAGCTCGGTACCAAGCTTGATGCATAGCTTGAGTATTCTATAGTGTCACCTA
AATAGCTTGGCGTAATCATGGTCATAGCTGTTTCCTGTGTGAAATTGTTATCCGCTCACAATTCCACACA
ACATACGAGCCGGAAGCATAAAGTGTAAAGCCTGGGGTGCCTAATGAGTGAGCTAACTCACATTAATTGC
GTTGCGCTCACTGCCCGCTTTCCAGTCGGGAAACCTGTCGTGCCAGCTGCATTAATGAATCGGCCAACGC
GCGGGGAGAGGCGGTTTGCGTATTGGGCGCTCTTCCGCTTCCTCGCTCACTGACTCGCTGCGCTCGGTCG
TTCGGCTGCGGCGAGCGGTATCAGCTCACTCAAAGGCGGTAATACGGTTATCCACAGAATCAGGGGATAA
CGCAGGAAAGAACATGTGACACAAAA
